Addgene plasmid #149290: pEE531
Purpose: T-DNA encoding TRV2 with spacer multiplexed truncated FT augmented gRNAs targeting NbAGsgRNA1, NbPDS3, NbAGsgRNA2
Depositing lab: Daniel Voytas. Depositing organization: University of Minnesota. Publication: Multiplexed heritable gene editing using RNA viruses and mobile single guide RNAs. Ellison EE, Nagalakshmi U, Gamo ME, Huang PJ, Dinesh-Kumar S, Voytas DF. Nat Plants. 2020 Jun 1. pii: 10.1038/s41477-020-0670-y. doi: 10.1038/s41477-020-0670-y. PubMed 32483329.
Backbone
  Vector backbone: pEE515
  Vector type: Plant Expression
Growth in bacteria
  Bacterial resistance: Kanamycin, 50 μg/mL
  Growth temperature: 37°C
  Growth strain: DH5alpha
  Copy number: High Copy
Gene/Insert
  Gene/Insert name: p35S:TRV2_Spacer_NbAGsgRNA1_NbPDS3sgRNA_NbAGsgRNA2_TrunFT:tNos
  gRNA/shRNA sequence: Unknown
  Species: Tobacco Rattle Virus
  Promoter: 35S
  Cloning method: Restriction Enzyme; 5′ cloning site AarI (destroyed during cloning); 3′ cloning site AarI (destroyed during cloning)
Resource information
  A portion of this plasmid was derived from a plasmid made by: synthesized
Terms and licenses: Academic/Nonprofit Terms; Industry Terms: Not Available to Industry
How to cite: pEE531 was a gift from Daniel Voytas (Addgene plasmid # 149290 ; http://n2t.net/addgene:149290 ; RRID:Addgene_149290)
