[The description below was written by a language model from this plasmid's Addgene catalogue record and pLannotate feature annotations shown in this document.]
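Description:
pEE531 is an 11.2 kb plant-expression binary vector, built on the pEE515 backbone, that carries a T-DNA encoding a modified RNA2 of tobacco rattle virus (TRV2) engineered to deliver multiple guide RNAs. The plasmid has the architecture of an Agrobacterium binary vector. Nopaline-type left and right T-DNA border repeats flank the payload. The pVS1 origin, with its RepA replication and StaA stability genes, is the type of replicon used for maintenance in Agrobacterium. A ColE1/pBR322-type origin with the bom mobilisation region gives high-copy propagation in E. coli. Selection in bacteria is by kanamycin through an aphA-3 aminoglycoside phosphotransferase gene located outside the borders.

Within the T-DNA, an enhanced CaMV 35S promoter with a duplicated enhancer drives transcription of the TRV2 cDNA, which retains the viral capsid protein gene. Downstream of the capsid gene are three tandem units. Each consists of a Streptococcus pyogenes Cas9 sgRNA scaffold followed by a short fragment of Arabidopsis FLOWERING LOCUS T (FT), and the units are separated by spacer sequences. According to the record, the guides target NbAG (two sgRNAs) and NbPDS3, presumably Nicotiana benthamiana genes, although the guide sequences themselves are not given. The truncated FT element is used here as an RNA mobility signal, not for its protein product. The viral 3′ tRNA-like structure is followed by a hammerhead ribozyme, which would trim the transcript to a defined viral 3′ end, and then by the NOS terminator. The small 9xHis, rop and MCS annotations are fragmentary matches.

The record and its associated publication title indicate use in virus-mediated, multiplexed and heritable gene editing with mobile sgRNAs. No Cas9 gene or TRV RNA1 is annotated on this plasmid, so both would have to be supplied separately.
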