Features (pLannotate 1.2.2; 24 found; start..end, strand, type, name):
      1..21      -  misc_feature   MCS (fragment): pUC18/19 multiple cloning site
     96..770     +  promoter       CaMV 35S promoter (enhanced): cauliflower mosaic virus 35S promoter with a duplicated enhancer region
   1330..1941    +  CDS            CP: CAPSD_TRVPP - Experimental evidence at protein level: Swiss-Prot protein existence level 1. Capsid protein self-assembles to form rod-shaped virions about 22 nm in diameter with a central canal enclosing the viral genomic RNA. From Tobacco rattle virus (isolate PpK20) (TRV).
   2327..2402    +  misc_RNA       gRNA scaffold: guide RNA scaffold for the Streptococcus pyogenes CRISPR/Cas9 system
   2410..2508    +  CDS            FT (fragment): FT_ARATH - Experimental evidence at protein level: Swiss-Prot protein existence level 1. Component of the mobile flower-promoting signal (floral stimulus or florigen). Promotes the transition from vegetative growth to flowering. Required for 'SEPALLATA3' (SEP3) and 'FRUITFULL' (FUL) accumulation in mature rosette leaves. Seems to acts in parallel with 'LEAFY' to induce flowering by regulating 'APETALA1'. Translated in leaves and then transported to the shoot apical meristem where it activates the transcription of several floral meristem identity genes. May play a role in both the autonomous an
   2557..2632    +  misc_RNA       gRNA scaffold: guide RNA scaffold for the Streptococcus pyogenes CRISPR/Cas9 system
   2640..2738    +  CDS            FT (fragment): FT_ARATH - Experimental evidence at protein level: Swiss-Prot protein existence level 1. Component of the mobile flower-promoting signal (floral stimulus or florigen). Promotes the transition from vegetative growth to flowering. Required for 'SEPALLATA3' (SEP3) and 'FRUITFULL' (FUL) accumulation in mature rosette leaves. Seems to acts in parallel with 'LEAFY' to induce flowering by regulating 'APETALA1'. Translated in leaves and then transported to the shoot apical meristem where it activates the transcription of several floral meristem identity genes. May play a role in both the autonomous an
   2787..2862    +  misc_RNA       gRNA scaffold: guide RNA scaffold for the Streptococcus pyogenes CRISPR/Cas9 system
   2870..2968    +  CDS            FT (fragment): FT_ARATH - Experimental evidence at protein level: Swiss-Prot protein existence level 1. Component of the mobile flower-promoting signal (floral stimulus or florigen). Promotes the transition from vegetative growth to flowering. Required for 'SEPALLATA3' (SEP3) and 'FRUITFULL' (FUL) accumulation in mature rosette leaves. Seems to acts in parallel with 'LEAFY' to induce flowering by regulating 'APETALA1'. Translated in leaves and then transported to the shoot apical meristem where it activates the transcription of several floral meristem identity genes. May play a role in both the autonomous an
   3333..3372    +  ncRNA          TLS-PK6: Accession: RF01101 - Pseudoknot of tRNA-like structure
   3368..3423    +  ncRNA          Hammerhead 3: Accession: RF00008 - Hammerhead ribozyme (type III)
   3433..3451    +  CDS            9xHis (fragment): 9xHis affinity tag
   3486..3738    +  terminator     NOS terminator: nopaline synthase terminator and poly(A) signal
   3760..3784    +  misc_feature   RB T-DNA repeat: right border repeat from nopaline C58 T-DNA
   4124..4525    +  CDS            Y4CG_SINFN (fragment): Protein inferred from homology: Swiss-Prot protein existence level 3. From Sinorhizobium fredii (strain NBRC 101917 / NGR234).
   5085..5714    +  CDS            pVS1 StaA: stability protein from the Pseudomonas plasmid pVS1 (Heeb et al., 2000)
   6143..7216    +  CDS            pVS1 RepA: replication protein from the Pseudomonas plasmid pVS1 (Heeb et al., 2000)
   7282..7476    +  rep_origin     pVS1 oriV: origin of replication for the Pseudomonas plasmid pVS1 (Heeb et al., 2000)
   7679..7718    +  CDS            rop (fragment): Rop protein, which maintains plasmids at low copy number; rop
   7820..7960    +  misc_feature   bom: basis of mobility region from pBR322
   8146..8734    -  rep_origin     ori: high-copy-number ColE1/pMB1/pBR322/pUC origin of replication
   8842..8911    -  ncRNA          RNA-OUT: Accession: RF00240 - RNA-OUT
   9868..10662   -  CDS            KanR: aminoglycoside phosphotransferase; aphA-3; confers resistance to kanamycin
  11087..11111   +  misc_feature   LB T-DNA repeat: left border repeat from nopaline C58 T-DNA
>Addgene plasmid #149290 | pEE531 | addgene full sequence | sequence record 305881 | Addgene NGS Result
AAGCTTGCATGCCTGCAGGTCAACATGGTGGAGCACGACACTCTCGTCTACTCCAAGAATATCAAAGATA
CAGTCTCAGAAGACCAGAGGGCTATTGAGACTTTTCAACAAAGGGTAATATCGGGAAACCTCCTCGGATT
CCATTGCCCAGCTATCTGTCACTTCATCGAAAGGACAGTAGAAAAGGAAGATGGCTTCTACAAATGCCAT
CATTGCGATAAAGGAAAGGCTATCGTTCAAGATGCCTCTACCGACAGTGGTCCCAAAGATGGACCCCCAC
CCACGAGGAACATCGTGGAAAAAGAAGACGTTCCAACCACGTCTTCAAAGCAAGTGGATTGATGTGATGG
TCAACATGGTGGAGCACGACACTCTCGTCTACTCCAAGAATATCAAAGATACAGTCTCAGAAGACCAGAG
GGCTATTGAGACTTTTCAACAAAGGGTAATATCGGGAAACCTCCTCGGATTCCATTGCCCAGCTATCTGT
CACTTCATCGAAAGGACAGTAGAAAAGGAAGATGGCTTCTACAAATGCCATCATTGCGATAAAGGAAAGG
CTATCGTTCAAGATGCCTCTACCGACAGTGGTCCCAAAGATGGACCCCCACCCACGAGGAACATCGTGGA
AAAAGAAGACGTTCCAACCACGTCTTCAAAGCAAGTGGATTGATGTGATATCTCCACTGACGTAAGGGAT
GACGCACAATCCCACTATCCTTCGCAAGACCCTTCCTCTATATAAGGAAGTTCATTTCATTTGGAGAGGA
TAAAACATTGCACCTATGGTGTTGCCCTGGCTGGGGTATGTCAGTGATCGCAGTAGAATGTACTAATTGA
CAAGTTGGAGAATACGGTAGAACGTCCTTATCCAACACAGCCTTTATCCCTCTCCCTGACGAGGTTTTTG
TCAGTGTAATATTTCTTTTTGAACTATCCAGCTTAGTACCGTACGGGAAAGTGACTGGTGTGCTTATCTT
TGAAATGTTACTTTGGGTTTCGGTTCTTTAGGTTAGTAAGAAAGCACTTGTCTTCTCATACAAAGGAAAA
CCTGAGACGTATCGCTTACGAAAGTAGCAATGAAAGAAAGGTGGTGGTTTTAATCGCTACCGCAAAAACG
ATGGGGTCGTTTTAATTAACTTCTCCTACGCAAGCGTCTAAACGGACGTTGGGGTTTTGCTAGTTTCTTT
AGAGAAAACTAGCTAAGTCTTTAATGTTATCATTAGAGATGGCATAAATATAATACTTGTGTCTGCTGAT
AAGATCATTTTAATTTGGACGATTAGACTTGTTGAACTACAGGTTACTGAATCACTTGCGCTAATCAACA
TGGGAGATATGTACGATGAATCATTTGACAAGTCGGGCGGTCCTGCTGACTTGATGGACGATTCTTGGGT
GGAATCAGTTTCGTGGAAAGATCTGTTGAAGAAGTTACACAGCATAAAATTTGCACTACAGTCTGGTAGA
GATGAGATCACTGGGTTACTAGCGGCACTGAATAGACAGTGTCCTTATTCACCATATGAGCAGTTTCCAG
ATAAGAAGGTGTATTTCCTTTTAGACTCACGGGCTAACAGTGCTCTTGGTGTGATTCAGAACGCTTCAGC
GTTCAAGAGACGAGCTGATGAGAAGAATGCAGTGGCGGGTGTTACAAATATTCCTGCGAATCCAAACACA
ACGGTTACGACGAACCAAGGGAGTACTACTACTACCAAGGCGAACACTGGCTCGACTTTGGAAGAAGACT
TGTACACTTATTACAAATTCGATGATGCCTCTACAGCTTTCCACAAATCTCTAACTTCGTTAGAGAACAT
GGAGTTGAAGAGTTATTACCGAAGGAACTTTGAGAAAGTATTCGGGATTAAGTTTGGTGGAGCAGCTGCT
AGTTCATCTGCACCGCCTCCAGCGAGTGGAGGTCCGATACGTCCTAATCCCTAGGGATTTAAGGACGTGA
ACTCTGTTGAGATCTCTGTGAAATTCAGAGGGTGGGTGATACCATATTCACTGATGCCATTAGCGACATC
TAAATAGGGCTAATTGTGACTAATTTGAGGGAATTTCCTTTACCATTGACGTCAGTGTCGTTGGTAGCAT
TTGAGTTTCGGAGCATCTTGTTCTGGGGTTTCACACTATCTTTAGAGAAAGTGTTAAGTTAATTAAGTTA
TCTTAATTAAGAGCATAATTATACTGATTTGTCTCTCGTTGATAGAGTCTATCATTCTGTTACTAAAAAT
TTGACAACTCGGTTTGCTGACCTACTGGTTACTGTATCACTTACCCGAGTTAACGAGTCTAGAAACGTGT
GAAAGAAACAATTGAGGTTTTAGAGCTAGAAATAGCAAGTTAAAATAAGGCTAGTCCGTTATCAACTTGA
AAAAGTGGCACCGAGTCGGTGCTCCCTAGTCTATAAATATAAGAGACCCTCTTATAGTAAGCAGAGTTGT
TGGAGACGTTCTTGATCCGTTTAATAGATCAATCACTCTAAAGGTTACTTATGGCCAATCGCGGCCGGGT
ACGTGTTCGAGCGTGCTTGGTAGTAGCGACTCCATGGTTTTAGAGCTAGAAATAGCAAGTTAAAATAAGG
CTAGTCCGTTATCAACTTGAAAAAGTGGCACCGAGTCGGTGCTCCCTAGTCTATAAATATAAGAGACCCT
CTTATAGTAAGCAGAGTTGTTGGAGACGTTCTTGATCCGTTTAATAGATCAATCACTCTAAAGGTTACTT
ATGGCCAATCGCGGCCGGGTACGTGTTCGAGCCAGGTTGATTGTCTTCTCAAGCAGGTTTTAGAGCTAGA
AATAGCAAGTTAAAATAAGGCTAGTCCGTTATCAACTTGAAAAAGTGGCACCGAGTCGGTGCTCCCTAGT
CTATAAATATAAGAGACCCTCTTATAGTAAGCAGAGTTGTTGGAGACGTTCTTGATCCGTTTAATAGATC
AATCACTCTAAAGGTTACTTATGGCCAAAGTGCCGGGCATGTCCCGAAGACATTAAACTACGGTTCTTTA
AGTAGATCCGTGTCTGAAGTTTTAGGTTCAATTTAAACCTACGAGATTGACATTCTCGACTGATCTTGAT
TGATCGGTAAGTCTTTTGTAATTTAATTTTCTTTTTGATTTTATTTTAAATTGTTATCTGTTTCTGTGTA
TAGACTGTTTGAGATCGGCGTTTGGCCGACTCATTGTCTTACCATAGGGGAACGGACTTTGTTTGTGTTG
TTATTTTATTTGTATTTTATTAAAATTCTCAACGATCTGAAAAAGCCTCGCGGCTAAGAGATTGTTGGGG
GGTGAGTAAGTACTTTTAAAGTGATGATGGTTACAAAGGCAAAAGGGGTAAAACCCCTCGCCTACGTAAG
CGTTATTACGCCCGTCTGTACTTATATCAGTACACTGACGAGTCCCTAAAGGACGAAACGGGAGAACGCT
AGCCACCACCACCACCACCACGTGTGAATTACAGGTGACCAGCTCGAATTTCCCCGATCGTTCAAACATT
TGGCAATAAAGTTTCTTAAGATTGAATCCTGTTGCCGGTCTTGCGATGATTATCATATAATTTCTGTTGA
ATTACGTTAAGCATGTAATAATTAACATGTAATGCATGACGTTATTTATGAGATGGGTTTTTATGATTAG
AGTCCCGCAATTATACATTTAATACGCGATAGAAAACAAAATATAGCGCGCAAACTAGGATAAATTATCG
CGCGCGGTGTCATCTATGTTACTAGATCGGGAATTAAACTATCAGTGTTTGACAGGATATATTGGCGGGT
AAACCTAAGAGAAAAGAGCGTTTATTAGAATAATCGGATATTTAAAAGGGCGTGAAAAGGTTTATCCGTT
CGTCCATTTGTATGTGCATGCCAACCACAGGGTTCCCCTCGGGATCAAAGTACTTTGATCCAACCCCTCC
GCTGCTATAGTGCAGTCGGCTTCTGACGTTCAGTGCAGCCGTCTTCTGAAAACGACATGTCGCACAAGTC
CTAAGTTACGCGACAGGCTGCCGCCCTGCCCTTTTCCTGGCGTTTTCTTGTCGCGTGTTTTAGTCGCATA
AAGTAGAATACTTGCGACTAGAACCGGAGACATTACGCCATGAACAAGAGCGCCGCCGCTGGCCTGCTGG
GCTATGCCCGCGTCAGCACCGACGACCAGGACTTGACCAACCAACGGGCCGAACTGCACGCGGCCGGCTG
CACCAAGCTGTTTTCCGAGAAGATCACCGGCACCAGGCGCGACCGCCCGGAGCTGGCCAGGATGCTTGAC
CACCTACGCCCTGGCGACGTTGTGACAGTGACCAGGCTAGACCGCCTGGCCCGCAGCACCCGCGACCTAC
TGGACATTGCCGAGCGCATCCAGGAGGCCGGCGCGGGCCTGCGTAGCCTGGCAGAGCCGTGGGCCGACAC
CACCACGCCGGCCGGCCGCATGGTGTTGACCGTGTTCGCCGGCATTGCCGAGTTCGAGCGTTCCCTAATC
ATCGACCGCACCCGGAGCGGGCGCGAGGCCGCCAAGGCCCGAGGCGTGAAGTTTGGCCCCCGCCCTACCC
TCACCCCGGCACAGATCGCGCACGCCCGCGAGCTGATCGACCAGGAAGGCCGCACCGTGAAAGAGGCGGC
TGCACTGCTTGGCGTGCATCGCTCGACCCTGTACCGCGCACTTGAGCGCAGCGAGGAAGTGACGCCCACC
GAGGCCAGGCGGCGCGGTGCCTTCCGTGAGGACGCATTGACCGAGGCCGACGCCCTGGCGGCCGCCGAGA
ATGAACGCCAAGAGGAACAAGCATGAAACCGCACCAGGACGGCCAGGACGAACCGTTTTTCATTACCGAA
GAGATCGAGGCGGAGATGATCGCGGCCGGGTACGTGTTCGAGCCGCCCGCGCACGTCTCAACCGTGCGGC
TGCATGAAATCCTGGCCGGTTTGTCTGATGCCAAGCTGGCGGCCTGGCCGGCCAGCTTGGCCGCTGAAGA
AACCGAGCGCCGCCGTCTAAAAAGGTGATGTGTATTTGAGTAAAACAGCTTGCGTCATGCGGTCGCTGCG
TATATGATGCGATGAGTAAATAAACAAATACGCAAGGGGAACGCATGAAGGTTATCGCTGTACTTAACCA
GAAAGGCGGGTCAGGCAAGACGACCATCGCAACCCATCTAGCCCGCGCCCTGCAACTCGCCGGGGCCGAT
GTTCTGTTAGTCGATTCCGATCCCCAGGGCAGTGCCCGCGATTGGGCGGCCGTGCGGGAAGATCAACCGC
TAACCGTTGTCGGCATCGACCGCCCGACGATTGACCGCGACGTGAAGGCCATCGGCCGGCGCGACTTCGT
AGTGATCGACGGAGCGCCCCAGGCGGCGGACTTGGCTGTGTCCGCGATCAAGGCAGCCGACTTCGTGCTG
ATTCCGGTGCAGCCAAGCCCTTACGACATATGGGCCACCGCCGACCTGGTGGAGCTGGTTAAGCAGCGCA
TTGAGGTCACGGATGGAAGGCTACAAGCGGCCTTTGTCGTGTCGCGGGCGATCAAAGGCACGCGCATCGG
CGGTGAGGTTGCCGAGGCGCTGGCCGGGTACGAGCTGCCCATTCTTGAGTCCCGTATCACGCAGCGCGTG
AGCTACCCAGGCACTGCCGCCGCCGGCACAACCGTTCTTGAATCAGAACCCGAGGGCGACGCTGCCCGCG
AGGTCCAGGCGCTGGCCGCTGAAATTAAATCAAAACTCATTTGAGTTAATGAGGTAAAGAGAAAATGAGC
AAAAGCACAAACACGCTAAGTGCCGGCCGTCCGAGCGCACGCAGCAGCAAGGCTGCAACGTTGGCCAGCC
TGGCAGACACGCCAGCCATGAAGCGGGTCAACTTTCAGTTGCCGGCGGAGGATCACACCAAGCTGAAGAT
GTACGCGGTACGCCAAGGCAAGACCATTACCGAGCTGCTATCTGAATACATCGCGCAGCTACCAGAGTAA
ATGAGCAAATGAATAAATGAGTAGATGAATTTTAGCGGCTAAAGGAGGCGGCATGGAAAATCAAGAACAA
CCAGGCACCGACGCCGTGGAATGCCCCATGTGTGGAGGAACGGGCGGTTGGCCAGGCGTAAGCGGCTGGG
TTGCCTGCCGGCCCTGCAATGGCACTGGAACCCCCAAGCCCGAGGAATCGGCGTGAGCGGTCGCAAACCA
TCCGGCCCGGTACAAATCGGCGCGGCGCTGGGTGATGACCTGGTGGAGAAGTTGAAGGCCGCGCAGGCCG
CCCAGCGGCAACGCATCGAGGCAGAAGCACGCCCCGGTGAATCGTGGCAAGCGGCCGCTGATCGAATCCG
CAAAGAATCCCGGCAACCGCCGGCAGCCGGTGCGCCGTCGATTAGGAAGCCGCCCAAGGGCGACGAGCAA
CCAGATTTTTTCGTTCCGATGCTCTATGACGTGGGCACCCGCGATAGTCGCAGCATCATGGACGTGGCCG
TTTTCCGTCTGTCGAAGCGTGACCGACGAGCTGGCGAGGTGATCCGCTACGAGCTTCCAGACGGGCACGT
AGAGGTTTCCGCAGGGCCGGCCGGCATGGCCAGTGTGTGGGATTACGACCTGGTACTGATGGCGGTTTCC
CATCTAACCGAATCCATGAACCGATACCGGGAAGGGAAGGGAGACAAGCCCGGCCGCGTGTTCCGTCCAC
ACGTTGCGGACGTACTCAAGTTCTGCCGGCGAGCCGATGGCGGAAAGCAGAAAGACGACCTGGTAGAAAC
CTGCATTCGGTTAAACACCACGCACGTTGCCATGCAGCGTACGAAGAAGGCCAAGAACGGCCGCCTGGTG
ACGGTATCCGAGGGTGAAGCCTTGATTAGCCGCTACAAGATCGTAAAGAGCGAAACCGGGCGGCCGGAGT
ACATCGAGATCGAGCTAGCTGATTGGATGTACCGCGAGATCACAGAAGGCAAGAACCCGGACGTGCTGAC
GGTTCACCCCGATTACTTTTTGATCGATCCCGGCATCGGCCGTTTTCTCTACCGCCTGGCACGCCGCGCC
GCAGGCAAGGCAGAAGCCAGATGGTTGTTCAAGACGATCTACGAACGCAGTGGCAGCGCCGGAGAGTTCA
AGAAGTTCTGTTTCACCGTGCGCAAGCTGATCGGGTCAAATGACCTGCCGGAGTACGATTTGAAGGAGGA
GGCGGGGCAGGCTGGCCCGATCCTAGTCATGCGCTACCGCAACCTGATCGAGGGCGAAGCATCCGCCGGT
TCCTAATGTACGGAGCAGATGCTAGGGCAAATTGCCCTAGCAGGGGAAAAAGGTCGAAAAGGTCTCTTTC
CTGTGGATAGCACGTACATTGGGAACCCAAAGCCGTACATTGGGAACCGGAACCCGTACATTGGGAACCC
AAAGCCGTACATTGGGAACCGGTCACACATGTAAGTGACTGATATAAAAGAGAAAAAAGGCGATTTTTCC
GCCTAAAACTCTTTAAAACTTATTAAAACTCTTAAAACCCGCCTGGCCTGTGCATAACTGTCTGGCCAGC
GCACAGCCGAAGAGCTGCAAAAAGCGCCTACCCTTCGGTCGCTGCGCTCCCTACGCCCCGCCGCTTCGCG
TCGGCCTATCGCGGCCGCTGGCCGCTCAAAAATGGCTGGCCTACGGCCAGGCAATCTACCAGGGCGCGGA
CAAGCCGCGCCGTCGCCACTCGACCGCCGGCGCCCACATCAAGGCACCCTGCCTCGCGCGTTTCGGTGAT
GACGGTGAAAACCTCTGACACATGCAGCTCCCGGAGACGGTCACAGCTTGTCTGTAAGCGGATGCCGGGA
GCAGACAAGCCCGTCAGGGCGCGTCAGCGGGTGTTGGCGGGTGTCGGGGCGCAGCCATGACCCAGTCACG
TAGCGATAGCGGAGTGTATACTGGCTTAACTATGCGGCATCAGAGCAGATTGTACTGAGAGTGCACCATA
TGCGGTGTGAAATACCGCACAGATGCGTAAGGAGAAAATACCGCATCAGGCGCTCTTCCGCTTCCTCGCT
CACTGACTCGCTGCGCTCGGTCGTTCGGCTGCGGCGAGCGGTATCAGCTCACTCAAAGGCGGTAATACGG
TTATCCACAGAATCAGGGGATAACGCAGGAAAGAACATGTGAGCAAAAGGCCAGCAAAAGGCCAGGAACC
GTAAAAAGGCCGCGTTGCTGGCGTTTTTCCATAGGCTCCGCCCCCCTGACGAGCATCACAAAAATCGACG
CTCAAGTCAGAGGTGGCGAAACCCGACAGGACTATAAAGATACCAGGCGTTTCCCCCTGGAAGCTCCCTC
GTGCGCTCTCCTGTTCCGACCCTGCCGCTTACCGGATACCTGTCCGCCTTTCTCCCTTCGGGAAGCGTGG
CGCTTTCTCATAGCTCACGCTGTAGGTATCTCAGTTCGGTGTAGGTCGTTCGCTCCAAGCTGGGCTGTGT
GCACGAACCCCCCGTTCAGCCCGACCGCTGCGCCTTATCCGGTAACTATCGTCTTGAGTCCAACCCGGTA
AGACACGACTTATCGCCACTGGCAGCAGCCACTGGTAACAGGATTAGCAGAGCGAGGTATGTAGGCGGTG
CTACAGAGTTCTTGAAGTGGTGGCCTAACTACGGCTACACTAGAAGGACAGTATTTGGTATCTGCGCTCT
GCTGAAGCCAGTTACCTTCGGAAAAAGAGTTGGTAGCTCTTGATCCGGCAAACAAACCACCGCTGGTAGC
GGTGGTTTTTTTGTTTGCAAGCAGCAGATTACGCGCAGAAAAAAAGGATCTCAAGAAGATCCTTTGATCT
TTTCTACGGGGTCTGACGCTCAGTGGAACGAAAACTCACGTTAAGGGCTGATGAATCCCCTAATGATTTT
TATCAAAATCATTAAGTTAAGGTAGATACACATCTTGTCATATGATCAAATGGTTTCGCCAAAAATCAAT
AATCAGACAACAAAATGTGCGAACTCGATATTTTACACGACTCTCTTTACCAATTCTGCCCCGAATTACA
CTTAAAACGACTCAACAGCTTAACGTTGGCTTGCCACGCCTTACTTGACTGTAAAACTCTCACTCTTACC
GAACTTGGCCGTAACCTGCCAACCAAAGCGAGAACAAAACATAACATCAAACGAATCGACCGATTGTTAG
GTAATCGTCACCTCCACAAAGAGCGACTCGCTGTATACCGTTGGCATGCTAGCTTTATCTGTTCGGGCAA
TACGATGCCCATTGTACTTGTTGACTGGTCTGATATCCGTGAGCAAAAACGGCTTATGGTATTGCGAGCT
TCAGTCGCACTACACGGTCGTTCTGTTACTCTTTATGAGAAAGCGTTCCCGCTTTCAGAGCAATGTTCAA
AGAAAGCTCATGACCAATTTCTAGCCGACCTTGCGAGCATTCTACCGAGTAACACCACACCGCTCATTGT
CAGTGATGCTGGCTTTAAAGTGCCATGGATTCTAGCAACTAACTTACCTGTTGAAATTCGAACACCCAAA
CAACTTGTTAATATCTATTCGAAGCGAATGCAGATTGAAGAAACCTTCCGAGACTTGAAAAGTCCTGCCT
ACGGACTAGGCCTACGCCATAGCCGAACGAGCAGCTCAGAGCGTTTTGATATCATGCTGCTAATCGCCCT
GATGCTTCAACTAACATGTTGGCTTGCGGGCGTTCATGCTCAGAAACAAGGTTGGGACAAGCACTTCCAG
GCTAACACAGTCAGAAATCGAAACGTACTCTCAACAGTTCGCTTAGGCATGGAAGTTTTGCGGCATTCTG
GCTACACAATAACAAGGGAAGACTCACTCGTGGCTGCAACCCTGCTTACTCAAAATCTATTCACACATGG
TTACGTTTTGGGGAAATTATGAGGGGATCTCTCAGCGTTAAGGGATTTTGGTCATGCATTCTAGGTACTA
AAACAATTCATCCAGTAAAATATAATATTTTATTTTCTCCCAATCAGGCTTGATCCCCAGTAAGTCAAAA
AATAGCTCGACATACTGTTCTTCCCCGATATCCTCCCTGATCGACCGGACGCAGAAGGCAATGTCATACC
ACTTGTCCGCCCTGCCGCTTCTCCCAAGATCAATAAAGCCACTTACTTTGCCATCTTTCACAAAGATGTT
GCTGTCTCCCAGGTCGCCGTGGGAAAAGACAAGTTCCTCTTCGGGCTTTTCCGTCTTTAAAAAATCATAC
AGCTCGCGCGGATCTTTAAATGGAGTGTCTTCTTCCCAGTTTTCGCAATCCACATCGGCCAGATCGTTAT
TCAGTAAGTAATCCAATTCGGCTAAGCGGCTGTCTAAGCTATTCGTATAGGGACAATCCGATATGTCGAT
GGAGTGAAAGAGCCTGATGCACTCCGCATACAGCTCGATAATCTTTTCAGGGCTTTGTTCATCTTCATAC
TCTTCCGAGCAAAGGACGCCATCGGCCTCACTCATGAGCAGATTGCTCCAGCCATCATGCCGTTCAAAGT
GCAGGACCTTTGGAACAGGCAGCTTTCCTTCCAGCCATAGCATCATGTCCTTTTCCCGTTCCACATCATA
GGTGGTCCCTTTATACCGGCTGTCCGTCATTTTTAAATATAGGTTTTCATTTTCTCCCACCAGCTTATAT
ACCTTAGCAGGAGACATTCCTTCCGTATCTTTTACGCAGCGGTATTTTTCGATCAGTTTTTTCAATTCCG
GTGATATTCTCATTTTAGCCATTTATTATTTCCTTCCTCTTTTCTACAGTATTTAAAGATACCCCAAGAA
GCTAATTATAACAAGACGAACTCCAATTCACTGTTCCTTGCATTCTAAAACCTTAAATACCAGAAAACAG
CTTTTTCAAAGTTGTTTTCAAAGTTGGCGTATAACATAGTATCGACGGAGCCGATTTTGAAACCGCGGTG
ATCACAGGCAGCAACGCTCTGTCATCGTTACAATCAACATGCTACCCTCCGCGAGATCATCCGTGTTTCA
AACCCGGCAGCTTAGTTGCCGTTCTTCCGAATAGCATCGGTAACATGAGCAAAGTCTGCCGCCTTACAAC
GGCTCTCCCGCTGACGCCGTCCCGGACTGATGGGCTGCCTGTATCGAGTGGTGATTTTGTGCCGAGCTGC
CGGTCGGGGAGCTGTTGGCTGGCTGGTGGCAGGATATATTGTGGTGTAAACAAATTGACGCTTAGACAAC
TTAATAACACATTGCGGACGTTTTTAATGTACTGAATTAACGCCGAATTAATTCCTAGGCCACCATGTTG
GGCCCGGCGCGCC
